>Addgene plasmid #202125 | pL0_AC-Fld | addgene full sequence | sequence record 405541 | Addgene NGS Result
GACTGCTACGGTACTTTAATATGCAAATTCGAGATGGAACCATCGCATCCCTCATGCTAGAACGGACACA
CGTTGGCACGTGTCAAGGAAACTCATGGGCGTGGCATTCTTCAGACACACCGACATTGAATGAGAGCGTA
GGACCAATAGTGGGGTTGCTGTTTGTTCCCAAGTACCGGTCCCGCTCTCAGGAGGGAGGTAGCGCCTTAT
GTCAGCGCAATCCTTTGTATCCTGAGAAAAAGGGCCTAACACAAGCTTCTTCCCTACAAGGACAGTAGAT
ATCCACTAGTCGCCTTTGGTTTGAGTAACTCTAAACAGACTACTGTAGAAGTCCTATCCGTCAGCTCGCC
CCTAACGGTGAAAGCCAGCAGAACGGCGATTGCGATTGGTTGTAATGCACAGGAGGCGCACTCCTAGACC
GTGCTCAACACACGCATTGCACACGCACGGCAATCCAACCCTGACTGGACGAAGGGTGGGGTTCACATCA
AGGAATTCTTGATTGTGTTACAGTTCGTGTTGCTGGACGTCTCTCAAACTATCAGTCTTTCTGTCTGTCC
GCCCACCTTACATCGAGCTATCCTGCGTCCATTATCACTCCCCATAGCACGTCCAAATAATAGTGTTTCC
AACGGCAGAAACTCCATGCTTACCTATGCATTGGTTGGTTCTTACTTATGGTTGCAACATAAATGTATGG
AGAGGAGACTTTGAATTTGGAGCTTGATCTCCACCAACGTGCGATTCCGTCGATAGAACTATCCTCTGGT
ACAAACGATTGCTAGAGAGCGAATCAATCTGAACTAAAAATAGTTAGTATAGTAGGAAGCTTATGCGATG
GCTGGTTCCGGTGTTTTCGCTTCGTCCTCGAGGAGTCCACATTCAACGACACTCCTGAGACCTGAGACGA
GACGAGACAGCCTGAGAATGGATGCGAGTAATGAGCTCGGCACAAAATCACCACTCGATACAGGCAGCCC
ATCAGTCCGGGACGGCGTCAGCGGGAGAGCCGTTGTAAGGCGGCAGACTTTGCTCATGTTACCGATGCTA
TTCGGAAGAACGGCAACTAAGCTGCCGGGTTTGAAACACGGATGATCTCGCGGAGGGTAGCATGTTGATT
GTAACGATGACAGAGCGTTGCTGCCTGTGATCACCGCTCCTCTAGAGTCGACTTGCAGGCATGCAAGCTT
AGCAAGCGAACCGGAATTGCCAGCTGGGGCGCCCTCTGGTAAGGTTGGGAAGCCCTGCAAAGTAAACTGG
ATGGCTTTCTTGCCGCCAAGGATCTGATGGCGCAGGGGATCAATATCTGATCAAGAGACAGGATGAGGAT
CGTTTCGCATGAGGGAAGCGGTGATCGCCGAAGTATCGACTCAACTATCAGAGGTAGTTGGCGTCATCGA
GCGCCATCTCGAACCGACGTTGCTGGCCGTACATTTGTACGGCTCCGCAGTGGATGGCGGCCTGAAGCCA
CACAGTGATATTGATTTGCTGGTTACGGTGACCGTAAGGCTTGATGAAACAACGCGGCGAGCTTTGATCA
ACGACCTTTTGGAAACTTCGGCTTCCCCTGGAGAGAGTGAGATTCTCCGCGCTGTAGAAGTCACCATTGT
TGTGCACGACGACATCATTCCGTGGCGTTATCCAGCTAAGCGCGAACTGCAATTTGGAGAATGGCAGCGC
AATGACATTCTTGCTGGTATCTTCGAGCCAGCCACGATCGACATTGATCTGGCTATCTTGCTGACAAAAG
CAAGAGAACATAGCGTTGCCTTGGTAGGTCCAGCGGCGGAGGAACTCTTTGATCCGGTTCCTGAACAGGA
TCTATTTGAGGCGCTAAATGAAACCTTAACGCTATGGAACTCGCCGCCCGACTGGGCTGGCGATGAGCGA
AATGTAGTGCTTACGTTGTCCCGCATTTGGTACAGCGCAGTAACCGGCAAAATCGCGCCGAAGGATGTCG
CTGCCGACTGGGCAATGGAGCGCCTGCCGGCCCAGTATCAGCCCGTCATACTTGAAGCTAGACAGGCTTA
TCTTGGACAAGAAGAAGATCGCTTGGCCTCGCGCGCAGATCAGTTGGAAGAATTTGTCCACTACGTGAAA
GGCGAGATCACCAAGGTAGTCGGCAAATAATAATCACCTAGAATGCATGACCAAAATCCCTTAACGTGAG
TTTTCGTTCCACTGAGCGTCAGACCCCGTAGAAAAGATCAAAGGATCTTCTTGAGATCCTTTTTTTCTGC
GCGTAATCTGCTGCTTGCAAACAAAAAAACCACCGCTACCAGCGGTGGTTTGTTTGCCGGATCAAGAGCT
ACCAACTCTTTTTCCGAAGGTAACTGGCTTCAGCAGAGCGCAGATACCAAATACTGTTCTTCTAGTGTAG
CCGTAGTTAGGCCACCACTTCAAGAACTCTGTAGCACCGCCTACATACCTCGCTCTGCTAATCCTGTTAC
CAGTGGCTGCTGCCAGTGGCGATAAGTCGTGTCTTACCGGGTTGGACTCAAGACGATAGTTACCGGATAA
GGCGCAGCGGTCGGGCTGAACGGGGGGTTCGTGCACACAGCCCAGCTTGGAGCGAACGACCTACACCGAA
CTGAGATACCTACAGCGTGAGCTATGAGAAAGCGCCACGCTTCCCGAAGGGAGAAAGGCGGACAGGTATC
CGGTAAGCGGCAGGGTCGGAACAGGAGAGCGCACGAGGGAGCTTCCAGGGGGAAACGCCTGGTATCTTTA
TAGTCCTGTCGGGTTTCGCCACCTCTGACTTGAGCGTCGATTTTTGTGATGCTCGTCAGGGGGGCGGAGC
CTATGGAAAAACGCCAGCAACGCGGCCTTTTTACGGTTCCTGGCCTTTTGCTGGCCTTTTGCTCACATGT
TCTTTCCTGCGTTATCCCCTGATTCTGTGGGTGGAAGGGCTCGGAGTTGTGGTAATCTATGTATCCTGGT
GGTCTCGCATTTTCACGTTCTCGATTATCGTGTATATGAATGAATTGGCGGTGTTTGGAAGATATTGTGT
GCTGGGTGAAAGAATTTCCGATGGAACGAGTATTACG
Features (pLannotate 1.2.2; 4 found; start..end, strand, type, name):
   1158..1190    +  misc_feature   MCS (fragment): pUC18/19 multiple cloning site
   1191..1307    +  CDS            tnpA (fragment): TN5P_ECOLX - Also known as tnp. Experimental evidence at protein level: Swiss-Prot protein existence level 1. Mediates transposition of transposon Tn5 by a 'cut and paste' mechanism. First, the monomeric transposase binds the 19 bp inverted DNA repeats flanking the transposon. Then, dimerization of the DNA- bound transposase creates a synaptic DNA complex. After nicking of the first DNA strand, excision of the transposon proceeds through a series of intermediates. The transposase then mediates the insertion of the transposon at a new site by strand transfer. The activity of the wild- type tran
   1339..2127    +  CDS            aadA: S3AD_ECOLX - Experimental evidence at protein level: Swiss-Prot protein existence level 1. Mediates bacterial resistance to the antibiotics streptomycin and spectinomycin. From Escherichia coli.
   2221..2809    +  rep_origin     ori: high-copy-number ColE1/pMB1/pBR322/pUC origin of replication
