[The description below was written by a language model from this plasmid's Addgene catalogue record and pLannotate feature annotations shown in this document.]
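Description:
pL0_AC-Fld is a Level 0 part plasmid for the Universal Loop (uLoop) assembly system, built on the pL0R backbone and classed as a synthetic biology vector. It is a small plasmid of about 3 kb that is propagated in E. coli. The feature table shows a high-copy ColE1/pUC-type origin of replication and an aadA gene, which confers resistance to spectinomycin and streptomycin, consistent with the spectinomycin selection listed in the catalogue. The annotation also picks up a short remnant of the pUC18/19 multiple cloning site and a small fragment matching the Tn5 transposase coding sequence. The latter is only a partial match of about a hundred bases and is most likely residual backbone sequence rather than a functional element.

The payload is a 996 bp promoter fragment from the diatom Phaeodactylum tricornutum, named the Fld promoter and described as coming from gene 23658. It was inserted by Gibson cloning and is flanked by the "AC" overhang positions of the assembly syntax, which define where the part sits when it is released and ligated with other Level 0 parts into a Level 1 transcription unit. The promoter was mutated to remove an internal BsaI site. This domestication step prevents the part from being cut internally during Type IIS restriction-based assembly. The automated annotation does not label the promoter itself, which presumably occupies the unannotated region upstream of the MCS fragment. The plasmid carries no coding sequence, reporter or terminator of its own, and serves purely as a reusable promoter module for building expression constructs, presumably for use in diatoms.
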