Addgene plasmid #202125: pL0_AC-Fld
Purpose: Level 0 plasmid containing the promoter from gene 23658 from Phaeodactylum tricornutum with AC overhangs used to build a level 1 construct.
Depositing lab: Christopher Dupont. Depositing organization: J. Craig Venter Institute (JCVI). Publication: Universal loop assembly: open, efficient and cross-kingdom DNA fabrication. Pollak B, Matute T, Nunez I, Cerda A, Lopez C, Vargas V, Kan A, Bielinski V, von Dassow P, Dupont CL, Federici F. Synth Biol (Oxf). 2020;5(1):ysaa001. doi: 10.1093/synbio/ysaa001. Epub 2020 Feb 5. PubMed 32161816.
Backbone
  Vector backbone: pL0R
  Vector type: Synthetic Biology
Growth in bacteria
  Bacterial resistance: Spectinomycin, 50 μg/mL
  Growth temperature: 37°C
  Growth strain: DH5alpha
  Copy number: High Copy
Gene/Insert
  Gene/Insert name: Fld promoter
  Species: Phaeodactylum tricornutum
  Insert size (bp): 996
  Mutation: Promoter sequence mutated to remove bsaI site for domestication
  Cloning method: Gibson Cloning
How to cite: pL0_AC-Fld was a gift from Christopher Dupont (Addgene plasmid # 202125 ; http://n2t.net/addgene:202125 ; RRID:Addgene_202125)
